Addgene plasmid #103408: LSB-hsa-miR-3074-5p
Purpose: Used to sense miRNA activity using fluorescence based tools. hsa-miR-3074-5p target in 3' UTR of of mKate. miRNA activity can be measured by the repression of mKate2 relative to EBFP2 fluorescent proteins . Plasmid is inherently unstable; please see Depositor Comments
Depositing lab: Ron Weiss. Depositing organization: Massachusetts Institute of Technology. Publication: A mixed antagonistic/synergistic miRNA repression model enables accurate predictions of multi-input miRNA sensor activity. Gam JJ, Babb J, Weiss R. Nat Commun. 2018 Jun 22;9(1):2430. doi: 10.1038/s41467-018-04575-0. PubMed 29934631.
Backbone
  Vector backbone: Low Sensor Backbone (LSB)
  Vector type: Mammalian Expression, Synthetic Biology
Growth in bacteria
  Bacterial resistance: Ampicillin and Kanamycin, 100 & 50 μg/mL
  Growth temperature: 30°C
  Growth strain: NEB Stable
  Copy number: High Copy
Gene/Insert
  Gene/Insert name: hsa-miR-3074-5p target
  Species: H. sapiens (human)
  Entrez Gene: MIR3074 (a.k.a. mir-3074)
  Promoter: EF-1a
  Cloning method: Gibson Cloning
Terms and licenses: Academic/Nonprofit Terms; Industry Terms: Not Available to Industry
Depositor comments: Please note that this plasmid is inherently unstable due to a repeating poly A element. We recommend performing a diagnostic digest on multiple colonies upon receipt. The depositors would like to note the presence of several discrepancies between the depositor sequence and physical plasmid sequence. In particular, the sequences upstream and downstream of the puromycin coding region have 10 bp insertions which do not affect the ability to perform puromycin selection. The sequences for those regions within the physical plasmids are as follows: Upstream of Puro: GAATTCGACCGCCTGTCTCAAGGTGCCACC; Downstream of Puro: GCTTTGAGACTACGCGTGAATTCACTCCTC.
How to cite: LSB-hsa-miR-3074-5p was a gift from Ron Weiss (Addgene plasmid # 103408 ; http://n2t.net/addgene:103408 ; RRID:Addgene_103408)
