[The description below was written by a language model from this plasmid's Addgene catalogue record and pLannotate feature annotations shown in this document.]
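Description:
LSB-hsa-miR-3074-5p is a mammalian expression plasmid of about 11 kb, built on the Low Sensor Backbone (LSB) as a fluorescence-based sensor of microRNA activity. It replicates in E. coli from a high-copy ColE1/pUC-type origin and carries both an ampicillin resistance gene (β-lactamase, with its own promoter) and a kanamycin resistance gene (aminoglycoside phosphotransferase), so both antibiotics are used for selection. A puromycin N-acetyltransferase coding sequence followed by a rabbit β-globin polyadenylation signal is also present for selection in mammalian cells. No dedicated promoter for it is annotated in the feature table.

The payload consists of two parallel transcription units of matching design. Each has a human EF-1α core promoter with EF-1α intron A, a fluorescent protein coding sequence, and a β-globin 3' region with a poly(A) signal. The attB4, attB1 and attB2 sites around these parts are remnants of Gateway-style assembly. One unit expresses the red protein mKate2 and carries a target site for human miR-3074-5p in its 3' UTR. This site is not separately annotated but presumably lies in the gap between attB2 and the β-globin sequence. The other unit expresses the blue protein EBFP2 without a target site and serves as an internal reference for plasmid dose and expression. When miR-3074-5p is active in a transfected cell, mKate2 output falls relative to EBFP2, and the red-to-blue ratio gives a normalised readout of miRNA activity.

The depositor notes that the repeated poly(A) elements make the plasmid inherently unstable. The physical plasmid also differs slightly from the deposited sequence, including short insertions flanking the puromycin coding region that do not impair puromycin selection.
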