Features (pLannotate 1.2.2; 28 found; start..end, strand, type, name):
     87..675     -  rep_origin     ori: high-copy-number ColE1/pMB1/pBR322/pUC origin of replication
    846..1706    -  CDS            AmpR: β-lactamase; bla; confers resistance to ampicillin, carbenicillin, and related antibiotics
   1707..1778    -  promoter       AmpR promoter: bla
   1857..2456    +  CDS            PuroR: puromycin N-acetyltransferase; pac from Streptomyces alboniger; confers resistance to puromycin
   2461..2541    +  CDS            HBB (fragment): HBB_PONPY - Experimental evidence at transcript level: Swiss-Prot protein existence level 2. Involved in oxygen transport from the lung to the various peripheral tissues. From Pongo pygmaeus (Bornean orangutan).
   2612..2667    +  polyA_signal   β-globin poly(A) signal: rabbit β-globin polyadenylation signal (Gil and Proudfoot, 1987)
   3646..3666    +  protein_bind   attB4: mutant version of attB; core recombination site for the Gateway® BP reaction BP Clonase™
   3734..3945    +  promoter       EF-1α core promoter: core promoter for human elongation factor EF-1α
   3946..4884    +  intron         EF-1α intron A: intron upstream of the start codon of human EF-1α
   4911..4931    +  protein_bind   attB1: mutant version of attB; core recombination site for the Gateway® BP reaction BP Clonase™
   4951..5646    +  CDS            mKate2: mKate2 is a basic (constitutively fluorescent) red fluorescent protein published in 2009, derived from Entacmaea quadricolor. It is reported to be a rapidly-maturing monomer with moderate acid sensitivity.
   5666..5690    -  protein_bind   attB2: mutant version of attB; recombination site for the Gateway® BP reaction BP Clonase™
   5830..5904    +  CDS            HBB (fragment): HBB_PONPY - Experimental evidence at transcript level: Swiss-Prot protein existence level 2. Involved in oxygen transport from the lung to the various peripheral tissues. From Pongo pygmaeus (Bornean orangutan).
   5975..6030    +  polyA_signal   β-globin poly(A) signal: rabbit β-globin polyadenylation signal (Gil and Proudfoot, 1987)
   6414..6439    +  misc_feature   SA: splice acceptor site
   7111..7131    +  protein_bind   attB4: mutant version of attB; core recombination site for the Gateway® BP reaction BP Clonase™
   7199..7410    +  promoter       EF-1α core promoter: core promoter for human elongation factor EF-1α
   7411..8349    +  intron         EF-1α intron A: intron upstream of the start codon of human EF-1α
   8376..8396    +  protein_bind   attB1: mutant version of attB; core recombination site for the Gateway® BP reaction BP Clonase™
   8407..9123    +  CDS            EBFP2: EBFP2 is a basic (constitutively fluorescent) blue fluorescent protein published in 2007, derived from Aequorea victoria. It is reported to be a rapidly-maturing monomer with moderate acid sensitivity.
   9131..9155    -  protein_bind   attB2: mutant version of attB; recombination site for the Gateway® BP reaction BP Clonase™
   9159..9239    +  CDS            HBB (fragment): HBB_PONPY - Experimental evidence at transcript level: Swiss-Prot protein existence level 2. Involved in oxygen transport from the lung to the various peripheral tissues. From Pongo pygmaeus (Bornean orangutan).
   9310..9365    +  polyA_signal   β-globin poly(A) signal: rabbit β-globin polyadenylation signal (Gil and Proudfoot, 1987)
   9748..9770    -  protein_bind   lac operator (fragment): The lac repressor binds to the lac operator to inhibit transcription in E. coli. This inhibition can be relieved by adding lactose or isopropyl-β-D-thiogalactopyranoside (IPTG). lac repressor encoded by lacI
   9774..9804    -  promoter       lac promoter: promoter for the E. coli lac operon
   9819..9840    -  protein_bind   CAP binding site: CAP binding activates transcription in the presence of cAMP. E. coli catabolite activator protein
   9853..9892    -  CDS            lacI (fragment): lac repressor; lacI; The lac repressor binds to the lac operator to inhibit transcription in E. coli. This inhibition can be relieved by adding lactose or isopropyl-β-D-thiogalactopyranoside (IPTG).
  10065..10874   +  CDS            KanR: aminoglycoside phosphotransferase; aph(3')-Ia; confers resistance to kanamycin in bacteria or G418 (Geneticin®) in eukaryotes
>Addgene plasmid #103408 | LSB-hsa-miR-3074-5p | depositor full sequence | sequence record 195865 | Full Sequence
AATTGAGGGGATAACGCAGGAAAGAACATGTGAGCAAAAGGCCAGCAAAAGGCCAGGAACCGTAAAAAGG
CCGCGTTGCTGGCGTTTTTCCATAGGCTCCGCCCCCCTGACGAGCATCACAAAAATCGACGCTCAAGTCA
GAGGTGGCGAAACCCGACAGGACTATAAAGATACCAGGCGTTTCCCCCTGGAAGCTCCCTCGTGCGCTCT
CCTGTTCCGACCCTGCCGCTTACCGGATACCTGTCCGCCTTTCTCCCTTCGGGAAGCGTGGCGCTTTCTC
ATAGCTCACGCTGTAGGTATCTCAGTTCGGTGTAGGTCGTTCGCTCCAAGCTGGGCTGTGTGCACGAACC
CCCCGTTCAGCCCGACCGCTGCGCCTTATCCGGTAACTATCGTCTTGAGTCCAACCCGGTAAGACACGAC
TTATCGCCACTGGCAGCAGCCACTGGTAACAGGATTAGCAGAGCGAGGTATGTAGGCGGTGCTACAGAGT
TCTTGAAGTGGTGGCCTAACTACGGCTACACTAGAAGAACAGTATTTGGTATCTGCGCTCTGCTGAAGCC
AGTTACCTTCGGAAAAAGAGTTGGTAGCTCTTGATCCGGCAAACAAACCACCGCTGGTAGCGGTGGTTTT
TTTGTTTGCAAGCAGCAGATTACGCGCAGAAAAAAAGGATCTCAAGAAGATCCTTTGATCTTTTCTACGG
GGTCTGACGCTCAGTGGAACGAAAACTCACGTTAAGGGATTTTGGTCATGAGATTATCAAAAAGGATCTT
CACCTAGATCCTTTTAAATTAAAAATGAAGTTTTAAATCAATCTAAAGTATATATGAGTAAACTTGGTCT
GACAGTTACCAATGCTTAATCAGTGAGGCACCTATCTCAGCGATCTGTCTATTTCGTTCATCCATAGTTG
CCTGACTCCCCGTCGTGTAGATAACTACGATACGGGAGGGCTTACCATCTGGCCCCAGTGCTGCAATGAT
ACCGCGAGAACCACGCTCACCGGCTCCAGATTTATCAGCAATAAACCAGCCAGCCGGAAGGGCCGAGCGC
AGAAGTGGTCCTGCAACTTTATCCGCCTCCATCCAGTCTATTAATTGTTGCCGGGAAGCTAGAGTAAGTA
GTTCGCCAGTTAATAGTTTGCGCAACGTTGTTGCCATTGCTACAGGCATCGTGGTGTCACGCTCGTCGTT
TGGTATGGCTTCATTCAGCTCCGGTTCCCAACGATCAAGGCGAGTTACATGATCCCCCATGTTGTGCAAA
AAAGCGGTTAGCTCCTTCGGTCCTCCGATCGTTGTCAGAAGTAAGTTGGCCGCAGTGTTATCACTCATGG
TTATGGCAGCACTGCATAATTCTCTTACTGTCATGCCATCCGTAAGATGCTTTTCTGTGACTGGTGAGTA
CTCAACCAAGTCATTCTGAGAATAGTGTATGCGGCGACCGAGTTGCTCTTGCCCGGCGTCAATACGGGAT
AATACCGCGCCACATAGCAGAACTTTAAAAGTGCTCATCATTGGAAAACGTTCTTCGGGGCGAAAACTCT
CAAGGATCTTACCGCTGTTGAGATCCAGTTCGATGTAACCCACTCGTGCACCCAACTGATCTTCAGCATC
TTTTACTTTCACCAGCGTTTCTGGGTGAGCAAAAACAGGAAGGCAAAATGCCGCAAAAAAGGGAATAAGG
GCGACACGGAAATGTTGAATACTCATACTCTTCCTTTTTCAATATTATTGAAGCATTTATCAGGGTTATT
GTCTCATGAGCGGATACATATTTGAATGTAGCTCCGAATTTCTCGAGGGCTTGTCGACGACGGCGGTCTC
CGTCGTCAGGATCATGAATTCGACCCGCCTGCCACCATGACCGAGTACAAGCCCACGGTGCGCCTCGCCA
CCCGCGACGACGTCCCCCGGGCCGTACGCACCCTCGCCGCCGCGTTCGCCGACTACCCCGCCACGCGCCA
CACCGTCGACCCGGACCGCCACATCGAGCGGGTCACCGAGCTGCAAGAACTCTTCCTCACGCGCGTCGGG
CTCGACATCGGCAAGGTGTGGGTCGCGGACGACGGCGCCGCGGTGGCGGTCTGGACCACGCCGGAGAGCG
TCGAAGCGGGGGCGGTGTTCGCCGAGATCGGCCCGCGCATGGCCGAGTTGAGCGGTTCCCGGCTGGCCGC
GCAGCAACAGATGGAAGGCCTCCTGGCGCCGCACCGGCCCAAGGAGCCCGCGTGGTTCCTGGCCACCGTC
GGCGTCTCGCCCGACCACCAGGGCAAGGGTCTGGGCAGCGCCGTCGTGCTCCCCGGAGTGGAGGCGGCCG
AGCGCGCCGGGGTGCCCGCCTTCCTGGAGACATCCGCGCCCCGCAACCTCCCCTTCTACGAGCGGCTCGG
CTTCACCGTCACCGCCGACGTCGAGGTGCCCGAAGGACCGCGCACCTGGTGCATGACCCGCAAGCCCGGT
GCCTGATACGCGTGAATTCACTCCTCAGGTGCAGGCTGCCTATCAGAAGGTGGTGGCTGGTGTGGCCAAT
GCCCTGGCTCACAAATACCACTGAGATCTTTTTCCCTCTGCCAAAAATTATGGGGACATCATGAAGCCCC
TTGAGCATCTGACTTCTGGCTAATAAAGGAAATTTATTTTCATTGCAATAGTGTGTTGGAATTTTTTGTG
TCTCTCACTCGGAAGGACATATGGGAGGGCAAATCATTTAAAACATCAGAATGAGTATTTGGTTTAGAGT
TTGGCAACATATGCCCATATGCTGGCTGCCATGAACAAAGGTTGGCTATAAAGAGGTCATCAGTATATGA
AACAGCCCCCTGCTGTCCATTCCTTATTCCATAGAAAAGCCTTGACTTGAGGTTAGATTTTTTTTATATT
TTGTTTTGTGTTATTTTTTTCTTTAACATCCCTAAAATTTTCCTTACATGTTTTACTAGCCAGATTTTTC
CTCCTCTCCTGACTACTCCCAGTCATAGCTGTCCCTCTTCTCTTATGGAGATCCCTCGACCTGCAGCCCA
AGCTTGAATTCTCTAGAATTACCCTGTTATCCCTATGCTTGGTTTACCGAGCTCTTATTGGTTTTCAAAC
TTCATTGACTGTGCCCAACGCGCCTGGGAGCTCACGGGGACAGCCCCCCCCCAAAGCCCCCAGGGATGTA
ATTACGTCCCTCCCCCGCTAGGGGGCAGCAGCGAGCCGCCCGGGGCTCCGCTCCGGTCCGGCGCTCCCCC
CGCATCCCCGAGCCGGCAGCGTGCGGGGACAGCCCGGGCACGGGGAAGGTGGCACGGGATCGCTTTCCTC
TGAACGCTTCTCGCTGCTCTTTGAGCCTGCAGACACCTGGGGGGATACGGGGAAAAAGCTAGGCTGAAAG
ACCGGTTCTTAGAATGACACGCGCCTGGGAGCTCACGGGGACAGCCCCCCCCCAAAGCCCCCAGGGATGT
AATTACGTCCCTCCCCCGCTAGGGGGCAGCAGCGAGCCGCCCGGGGCTCCGCTCCGGTCCGGCGCTCCCC
CCGCATCCCCGAGCCGGCAGCGTGCGGGGACAGCCCGGGCACGGGGAAGGTGGCACGGGATCGCTTTCCT
CTGAACGCTTCTCGCTGCTCTTTGAGCCTGCAGACACCTGGGGGGATACGGGGAAAAAGCTAACTTCTGA
GACGACAACTTTGTATAGAAAAGTTGGCTCCGAATTCGCCCTTGACAGCAGAGATCCAGTTTGGTTAATT
AATTGGCTCCGGTGCCCGTCAGTGGGCAGAGCGCACATCGCCCACAGTCCCCGAGAAGTTGTGGGGAGGG
GTCGGCAATTGAACCGGTGCCTAGAGAAGGTGGCGCGGGGTAAACTGGGAAAGTGATGTCGTGTACTGGC
TCCGCCTTTTTCCCGAGGGTGGGGGAGAACCGTATATAAGTGCAGTAGTCGCCGTGAACGTTCTTTTTCG
CAACGGGTTTGCCGCCAGAACACAGGTAAGTGCCGTGTGTGGTTCCCGCGGGCCTGGCCTCTTTACGGGT
TATGGCCCTTGCGTGCCTTGAATTACTTCCACCTGGCTGCAGTACGTGATTCTTGATCCCGAGCTTCGGG
TTGGAAGTGGGTGGGAGAGTTCGAGGCCTTGCGCTTAAGGAGCCCCTTCGCCTCGTGCTTGAGTTGAGGC
CTGGCCTGGGCGCTGGGGCCGCCGCGTGCGAATCTGGTGGCACCTTCGCGCCTGTCTCGCTGCTTTCGAT
AAGTCTCTAGCCATTTAAAATTTTTGATGACCTGCTGCGACGCTTTTTTTCTGGCAAGATAGTCTTGTAA
ATGCGGGCCAAGATCTGCACACTGGTATTTCGGTTTTTGGGGCCGCGGGCGGCGACGGGGCCCGTGCGTC
CCAGCGCACATGTTCGGCGAGGCGGGGCCTGCGAGCGCGGCCACCGAGAATCGGACGGGGGTAGTCTCAA
GCTGGCCGGCCTGCTCTGGTGCCTGGCCTCGCGCCGCCGTGTATCGCCCCGCCCTGGGCGGCAAGGCTGG
CCCGGTCGGCACCAGTTGCGTGAGCGGAAAGATGGCCGCTTCCCGGCCCTGCTGCAGGGAGCTCAAAATG
GAGGACGCGGCGCTCGGGAGAGCGGGCGGGTGAGTCACCCACACAAAGGAAAAGGGCCTTTCCGTCCTCA
GCCGTCGCTTCATGTGACTCCACGGAGTACCGGGCGCCGTCCAGGCACCTCGATTAGTTCTCGAGCTTTT
GGAGTACGTCGTCTTTAGGTTGGGGGGAGGGGTTTTATGCGATGGAGTTTCCCCACACTGAGTGGGTGGA
GACTGAAGTTAGGCCAGCTTGGCACTTGATGTAATTCTCCTTGGAATTTGCCCTTTTTGAGTTTGGATCT
TGGTTCATTCTCAAGCCTCAGACAGTGGTTCAAAGTTTTTTTCTTCCATTTCAGGTGTCGTGAGAAGGGC
GAATTCGACCCAAGTTTGTACAAAAAAGCAGGCTGGATCCAGGTGCCACCATGGTGAGCGAGCTGATTAA
GGAGAACATGCACATGAAGCTGTACATGGAGGGCACCGTGAACAACCACCACTTCAAGTGCACATCCGAG
GGCGAAGGCAAGCCCTACGAGGGCACCCAGACCATGAGAATCAAGGCGGTCGAGGGCGGCCCTCTCCCCT
TCGCCTTCGACATCCTGGCTACCAGCTTCATGTACGGCAGCAAAACCTTCATCAACCACACCCAGGGCAT
CCCCGACTTCTTTAAGCAGTCCTTCCCCGAGGGCTTCACATGGGAGAGAGTCACCACATACGAAGATGGG
GGCGTGCTGACCGCTACCCAGGACACCAGCCTCCAGGACGGCTGCCTCATCTACAACGTCAAGATCAGAG
GGGTGAACTTCCCATCCAACGGCCCTGTGATGCAGAAGAAAACACTCGGCTGGGAGGCCTCCACCGAGAC
ACTGTACCCCGCTGACGGCGGCCTGGAAGGCAGAGCCGACATGGCCCTGAAGCTCGTGGGCGGGGGCCAC
CTGATCTGCAACCTTAAGACCACATACAGATCCAAGAAACCCGCTAAGAACCTCAAGATGCCCGGCGTCT
ACTATGTGGACAGGAGACTGGAAAGAATCAAGGAGGCCGACAAAGAGACATACGTCGAGCAGCACGAGGT
GGCTGTGGCCAGATACTGCGACCTCCCTAGCAAACTGGGGCACAAACTTAATTGAGAATTCTACCACCCA
GCTTTCTTGTACAAAGTGGTACGTCTCAAGACCAGAGGTCTCTGCTTGGCTCGATCTGGCTCAGTTCAGC
AGGAACCTGGCTCAGTTCAGCAGGAACCTGGCTCAGTTCAGCAGGAACCTGGCTCAGTTCAGCAGGAACC
AACCAGAAGAGACCTGTGCTTCACTCCTCAGGTGCAGGCTGCCTATCAGAAGGTGGTGGCTGGTGTGGCC
AATGCCCTGGCTCACAAATACCACTGAGATCTTTTTCCCTCTGCCAAAAATTATGGGGACATCATGAAGC
CCCTTGAGCATCTGACTTCTGGCTAATAAAGGAAATTTATTTTCATTGCAATAGTGTGTTGGAATTTTTT
GTGTCTCTCACTCGGAAGGACATATGGGAGGGCAAATCATTTAAAACATCAGAATGAGTATTTGGTTTAG
AGTTTGGCAACATATGCCCATATGCTGGCTGCCATGAACAAAGGTTGGCTATAAAGAGGTCATCAGTATA
TGAAACAGCCCCCTGCTGTCCATTCCTTATTCCATAGAAAAGCCTTGACTTGAGGTTAGATTTTTTTTAT
ATTTTGTTTTGTGTTATTTTTTTCTTTAACATCCCTAAAATTTTCCTTACATGTTTTACTAGCCAGATTT
TTCCTCCTCTCCTGACTACTCCCAGTCATAGCTGTCCCTCTTCTCTTATGGAGATCCCGAGCGGTGCGTT
TTTATGCTTGTAGTATTGTATAATGTTTTTAAGATCCAAGCTTCTGACCTCTTCTCTTCCTCCCACAGGG
CCTCGAGACAATTGCATCGATGGTACCAGTGAAAGTCTGCAATGAATTCGAGTTGGCGCGCCTGTCATTC
TAAATCTCTCTTTCAGCCTAAAGCTTTTTCCCCGTATCCCCCCAGGTGTCTGCAGGCTCAAAGAGCAGCG
AGAAGCGTTCAGAGGAAAGCGATCCCGTGCCACCTTCCCCGTGCCCGGGCTGTCCCCGCACGCTGCCGGC
TCGGGGATGCGGGGGGAGCGCCGGACCGGAGCGGAGCCCCGGGCGGCTCGCTGCTGCCCCCTAGCGGGGG
AGGGACGTAATTACATCCCTGGGGGCTTTGGGAGGGGGCTGTCCCCGTGAGCTCCCAGGCGCGCCTGTCA
TTCTAAATCTCTCTTTCAGCCTAAAGCTTTTTCCCCGTATCCCCCCAGGTGTCTGCAGGCTCAAAGAGCA
GCGAGAAGCGTTCAGAGGAAAGCGATCCCGTGCCACCTTCCCCGTGCCCGGGCTGTCCCCGCACGCTGCC
GGCTCGGGGATGCGGGGGGAGCGCCGGACCGGAGCGGAGCCCCGGGCGGCTCGCTGCTGCCCCCTAGCGG
GGGAGGGACGTAATTACATCCCTGGGGGCTTTGGGGGGGGGCTGTCCCCGTGAGCTCCCAGGCGCGCCAA
CTCGGTACCGTATCGATGTCGACGTTAACGCTAGTGATATCAACTTTGTATAGAAAAGTTGGCTCCGAAT
TCGCCCTTGACAGCAGAGATCCAGTTTGGTTAATTAATTGGCTCCGGTGCCCGTCAGTGGGCAGAGCGCA
CATCGCCCACAGTCCCCGAGAAGTTGTGGGGAGGGGTCGGCAATTGAACCGGTGCCTAGAGAAGGTGGCG
CGGGGTAAACTGGGAAAGTGATGTCGTGTACTGGCTCCGCCTTTTTCCCGAGGGTGGGGGAGAACCGTAT
ATAAGTGCAGTAGTCGCCGTGAACGTTCTTTTTCGCAACGGGTTTGCCGCCAGAACACAGGTAAGTGCCG
TGTGTGGTTCCCGCGGGCCTGGCCTCTTTACGGGTTATGGCCCTTGCGTGCCTTGAATTACTTCCACCTG
GCTGCAGTACGTGATTCTTGATCCCGAGCTTCGGGTTGGAAGTGGGTGGGAGAGTTCGAGGCCTTGCGCT
TAAGGAGCCCCTTCGCCTCGTGCTTGAGTTGAGGCCTGGCCTGGGCGCTGGGGCCGCCGCGTGCGAATCT
GGTGGCACCTTCGCGCCTGTCTCGCTGCTTTCGATAAGTCTCTAGCCATTTAAAATTTTTGATGACCTGC
TGCGACGCTTTTTTTCTGGCAAGATAGTCTTGTAAATGCGGGCCAAGATCTGCACACTGGTATTTCGGTT
TTTGGGGCCGCGGGCGGCGACGGGGCCCGTGCGTCCCAGCGCACATGTTCGGCGAGGCGGGGCCTGCGAG
CGCGGCCACCGAGAATCGGACGGGGGTAGTCTCAAGCTGGCCGGCCTGCTCTGGTGCCTGGCCTCGCGCC
GCCGTGTATCGCCCCGCCCTGGGCGGCAAGGCTGGCCCGGTCGGCACCAGTTGCGTGAGCGGAAAGATGG
CCGCTTCCCGGCCCTGCTGCAGGGAGCTCAAAATGGAGGACGCGGCGCTCGGGAGAGCGGGCGGGTGAGT
CACCCACACAAAGGAAAAGGGCCTTTCCGTCCTCAGCCGTCGCTTCATGTGACTCCACGGAGTACCGGGC
GCCGTCCAGGCACCTCGATTAGTTCTCGAGCTTTTGGAGTACGTCGTCTTTAGGTTGGGGGGAGGGGTTT
TATGCGATGGAGTTTCCCCACACTGAGTGGGTGGAGACTGAAGTTAGGCCAGCTTGGCACTTGATGTAAT
TCTCCTTGGAATTTGCCCTTTTTGAGTTTGGATCTTGGTTCATTCTCAAGCCTCAGACAGTGGTTCAAAG
TTTTTTTCTTCCATTTCAGGTGTCGTGAGAAGGGCGAATTCGACCCAAGTTTGTACAAAAAAGCAGGCTC
GCCACCATGGTGAGCAAGGGCGAGGAGCTGTTCACCGGGGTGGTGCCCATCCTGGTCGAGCTGGACGGCG
ACGTAAACGGCCACAAGTTCAGCGTGAGGGGCGAGGGCGAGGGCGATGCCACCAACGGCAAGCTGACCCT
GAAGTTCATCTGCACCACCGGCAAGCTGCCCGTGCCCTGGCCCACCCTCGTGACCACCCTGAGCCACGGC
GTGCAGTGCTTCGCCCGCTACCCCGACCACATGAAGCAGCACGACTTCTTCAAGTCCGCCATGCCCGAAG
GCTACGTCCAGGAGCGCACCATCTTCTTCAAGGACGACGGCACCTACAAGACCCGCGCCGAGGTGAAGTT
CGAGGGCGACACCCTAGTGAACCGCATCGAGCTGAAGGGCGTCGACTTCAAGGAGGACGGCAACATCCTG
GGGCACAAGCTGGAGTACAACTTCAACAGCCACAACATCTATATCATGGCCGTCAAGCAGAAGAACGGCA
TCAAGGTGAACTTCAAGATCCGCCACAACGTGGAGGACGGCAGCGTGCAGCTCGCCGACCACTACCAGCA
GAACACCCCCATCGGCGACGGCCCCGTGCTGCTGCCCGACAGCCACTACCTGAGCACCCAGTCCGTGCTG
AGCAAAGACCCCAACGAGAAGCGCGATCACATGGTCCTGCTGGAGTTCCGCACCGCCGCCGGGATCACTC
TCGGCATGGACGAGCTGTACAAGTAATACCACCCAGCTTTCTTGTACAAAGTGGTACGCGTGAATTCACT
CCTCAGGTGCAGGCTGCCTATCAGAAGGTGGTGGCTGGTGTGGCCAATGCCCTGGCTCACAAATACCACT
GAGATCTTTTTCCCTCTGCCAAAAATTATGGGGACATCATGAAGCCCCTTGAGCATCTGACTTCTGGCTA
ATAAAGGAAATTTATTTTCATTGCAATAGTGTGTTGGAATTTTTTGTGTCTCTCACTCGGAAGGACATAT
GGGAGGGCAAATCATTTAAAACATCAGAATGAGTATTTGGTTTAGAGTTTGGCAACATATGCCCATATGC
TGGCTGCCATGAACAAAGGTTGGCTATAAAGAGGTCATCAGTATATGAAACAGCCCCCTGCTGTCCATTC
CTTATTCCATAGAAAAGCCTTGACTTGAGGTTAGATTTTTTTTATATTTTGTTTTGTGTTATTTTTTTCT
TTAACATCCCTAAAATTTTCCTTACATGTTTTACTAGCCAGATTTTTCCTCCTCTCCTGACTACTCCCAG
TCATAGCTGTCCCTCTTCTCTTATGGAGATCCCTCGACCTGCAGCCCAAGCTTGGCGTAATCATGGTCAT
AGCTGTTTCCTGTGTGAAATTGTTATCCGCTCACAATTCCACACAACATACGAGCCGGAAGCATAAAGTG
TAAAGCCTGGGGTGCCTAATGAGTGAGCTAACTCACATTAATTGCGTTGCGCTCACTGCCCGCTTTCCAG
TCGGGAAACCTGTCGTGCCAGCGGATCGACAGTACTAAGCTTGGTCTAATACCCAATCTCTCGTCTTATC
CAGATGTTTTATACGCCTCTGGCCCGTGTCTCAAAATCTCTGATGTTACATTGCACAAGATAAAATAATA
TCATCATGAACAATAAAACTGTCTGCTTACATAAACAGTAATACAAGGGGTGTTATGAGCCATATTCAAC
GGGAAACGTCGAGGCCGCGATTAAATTCCAACATGGATGCTGATTTATATGGGTATAAATGGGCTCGCGA
TAATGTCGGGCAATCAGGTGCGACAATCTATCGCTTGTATGGGAAGCCCGATGCGCCAGAGTTGTTTCTG
AAACATGGCAAAGGTAGCGTTGCCAATGATGTTACAGATGAGATGGTCAGACTAAACTGGCTGACGGAAT
TTATGCCTCTTCCGACCATCAAGCATTTTATCCGTACTCCTGATGATGCATGGTTACTCACCACTGCGAT
CCCCGGAAAAACAGCATTCCAGGTATTAGAAGAATATCCTGATTCAGGTGAAAATATTGTTGATGCGCTG
GCAGTGTTCCTGCGCCGGTTGCATTCGATTCCTGTTTGTAATTGTCCTTTTAACAGCGATCGCGTATTTC
GTCTCGCTCAGGCGCAATCACGAATGAATAACGGTTTGGTTGATGCGAGTGATTTTGATGACGAGCGTAA
TGGCTGGCCTGTTGAACAAGTCTGGAAAGAAATGCATAAACTTTTGCCATTCTCACCGGATTCAGTCGTC
ACTCATGGTGATTTCTCACTTGATAACCTTATTTTTGACGAGGGGAAATTAATAGGTTGTATTGATGTTG
GACGAGTCGGAATCGCAGACCGATACCAGGATCTTGCCATCCTATGGAACTGCCTCGGTGAGTTTTCTCC
TTCATTACAGAAACGGCTTTTTCAAAAATATGGTATTGATAATCCTGATATGAATAAATTGCAGTTTCAT
TTGATGCTCGATGAGTTTTTCTAATCAGAATTGGTTAATTGGTTGTAACACTGGCAGAGCATTACGCTGA
CTTGACGGGACGGCGCAAGCTCATGACCAAAATCCCTTAACGTGAGTTACGCGTCGTTCCACTGAGCGTC
AGAGGTATCACTAGTATTACAGAGGTAAGTTATAACAGTCGCCTAACCC
