>Addgene plasmid #103408 | LSB-hsa-miR-3074-5p | depositor partial sequence | sequence record 195866 | hsa-miR-3074-5p target
CTGGCTCAGTTCAGCAGGAAC
