>Addgene plasmid #103408 | LSB-hsa-miR-3074-5p | addgene partial sequence | sequence record 272319 | mKate2-F 5'-ACCCGCTAAGAACCTCAAGA-3'
TCAAGGAGGCCGACAAAGAGACATACGTCGAGCAGCACGAGGTGGCTGTGGCCAGATACTGCGACCTCCC
TAGCAAACTGGGGCACAAACTTAATTGAGAATTCTACCACCCAGCTTTCTTGTACAAAGTGGTACGTCTC
AAGACCAGAGGTCTCTGCTTGGCTCGATCTGGCTCAGTTCAGCAGGAACCTGGCTCAGTTCAGCAGGAAC
CTGGCTCAGTTCAGCAGGAACCTGGCTCAGTTCAGCAGGAACCAACCAGAAGAGACCTGTGCTTCACTCC
TCAGGTGCAGGCTGCCTATCAGAAGGTGGTGGCTGGTGTGGCCAATGCCCTGGCTCACAAATACCACTGA
GATCTTTTTCCCTCTGCCAAAAATTATGGGGACATCATGAAGCCCCTTGAGCATCTGACTTCTGGCTAAT
AAAGGAAATTTATTTTCATTGCAATAGTGTGTTGGAATTTTTTGTGTCTCTCACTCGGAAGGACATATGG
GAGGGCAAATCATTTAAAACATCAGAATGAGTATTTGGTTTAGAGTTTGGCAACATATGCCCATATGCTG
GCTGCCATGAACAAAGGTTGGCTATAAAGAGGTCATCAGTATATGAAACAGCCCCCTGCTGTCCATTCCT
TATTCCATA
